>Addgene plasmid #98626 | pCR8/GW/TOPO-ERF | addgene full sequence | sequence record 182696 | Addgene NGS Result
GTAAAACGACGGCCAGTCTTAAGCTCGGGCCCCAAATAATGATTTTATTTTGACTGATAGTGACCTGTTC
GTTGCAACAAATTGATGAGCAATGCTTTTTTATAATGCCAACTTTGTACAAAAAAGCAGGCTCCGAATTC
GCCCTTACCATGAAGACCCCGGCGGACACAGGGTTTGCCTTCCCAGATTGGGCCTACAAACCGGAGTCAT
CCCCTGGCTCCAGGCAGATCCAGCTGTGGCACTTTATCCTGGAGCTGCTTCGGAAAGAGGAGTACCAGGG
CGTCATCGCTTGGCAGGGGGACTACGGGGAGTTTGTCATCAAGGACCCTGATGAAGTGGCTCGCCTCTGG
GGGGTCCGCAAGTGCAAACCCCAGATGAACTATGACAAGCTGAGCCGGGCTTTGCGCTATTATTACAACA
AGCGCATTCTACACAAGACCAAGGGGAAACGGTTCACCTACAAGTTCAACTTCAACAAACTGGTGCTGGT
CAATTACCCTTTCATCGATATGGGGCTGGCTGGGGGTGCAGTTCCCCAAAGCGCCCCACCAGTGCCATCA
GGCGGCAGCCATTTCCGCTTCCCTCCCTCAACACCCTCTGAGGTGCTGTCCCCCACTGAGGATCCCCGAT
CTCCACCGGCTTGTTCTTCATCATCCTCTTCTCTCTTCTCTGCTGTGGTTGCCCGACGCCTGGGCCGAGG
CTCAGTCAGTGACTGTAGTGATGGCACCTCAGAGCTGGAGGAGCCTCTGGGAGAGGACCCCAGGGCACGA
CCACCTGGCCCTCCGGAGCTGGGTGCCTTCCGAGGGCCCCCCCTGGCCCGCCTCCCGCATGACCCTGGTG
TCTTCCGTGTCTATCCTCGGCCCCGGGGTGGTCCTGAACCCCTGAGTCCCTTCCCTGTGTCACCTTTGGC
TGGGCCTGGCTCCCTTCTACCCCCTCAGCTCTCCCCAGCTCTGCCCATGACTCCCACCCACCTGGCCTAC
ACACCCTCACCCACGCTGAGTCCTATGTACCCCAGTGGTGGTGGGGGCCCTAGTGGCTCAGGGGGAGGTT
CCCACTTCTCCTTCAGTCCTGAGGACATGAAACGGTACCTGCAGGCCCACACCCAAAGCGTCTACAACTA
CCACCTCAGTCCCCGCGCCTTCCTGCACTACCCAGGGCTGGTGGTGCCCCAGCCTCAGCGCCCTGACAAG
TGCCCACTGCCGCCCATGGCACCGGAGACCCCGCCGGTCCCCTCCTCAGCCTCGTCTTCCTCTTCCTCCT
CTTCATCCCCGTTCAAGTTTAAGCTGCAGCCACCCCCGCTAGGACGCCGGCAGCGGGCAGCTGGAGAGAA
GGCTCTAGGAGGCACTGACAAGAGCAGTGGTGGCAGTGGCTCGGGTGGACTGGCTGAGGGGGCAGGTGCA
GTAGCTCCCCCACCGCCACCACCCCAGATTAAGGTGGAGCCCATCTCAGAAGGAGAGTCGGAGGAGGTGG
AGGTGACTGACATCAGTGACGAAGATGAGGAAGATGGGGAGGTGTTCAAGACTCCCCGTGCCCCGCCTGC
ACCCCCCAAGCCAGAGCCCGGAGAGGCACCGGGGGTGGCCCAGTGCATGCCCCTTAAACTGCGCTTTAAG
CGGCGCTGGAGTGAAGACTGTCGCCTGGAGGGGGGCGGGTGCCTGTCTGGGGGCCCTGAAGATGAGGGTG
AGGACAAGAAGGTGCGTGGGGACGTGGGCCCTGGGGAGTCTGGGGGACCCCTTACCCCACGACGGGTGAG
CTCTGACCTCCAGCACGCCACAGCCCAACTCTCCCTGGAGCACCGAGATTCCAAGGGCGAATTCGACCCA
GCTTTCTTGTACAAAGTTGGCATTATAAAAAATAATTGCTCATCAATTTGTTGCAACGAACAGGTCACTA
TCAGTCAAAATAAAATCATTATTTGCCATCCAGCTGATATCCCCTATAGTGAGTCGTATTACATGGTCAT
AGCTGTTTCCTGGCAGCTCTGGCCCGTGTCTCAAAATCTCTGATGTTACATTGCACAAGATAAAAATATA
TCATCATGCCTCCTCTAGACCAGCCAGGACAGAAATGCCTCGACTTCGCTGCTACCCAAGGTTGCCGGGT
GACGCACACCGTGGAAACGGATGAAGGCACGAACCCAGTGGACATAAGCCTGTTCGGTTCGTAAGCTGTA
ATGCAAGTAGCGTATGCGCTCACGCAACTGGTCCAGAACCTTGACCGAACGCAGCGGTGGTAACGGCGCA
GTGGCGGTTTTCATGGCTTGTTATGACTGTTTTTTTGGGGTACAGTCTATGCCTCGGGCATCCAAGCAGC
AAGCGCGTTACGCCGTGGGTCGATGTTTGATGTTATGGAGCAGCAACGATGTTACGCAGCAGGGCAGTCG
CCCTAAAACAAAGTTAAACATTATGAGGGAAGCGGTGATCGCCGAAGTATCGACTCAACTATCAGAGGTA
GTTGGCGTCATCGAGCGCCATCTCGAACCGACGTTGCTGGCCGTACATTTGTACGGCTCCGCAGTGGATG
GCGGCCTGAAGCCACACAGTGATATTGATTTGCTGGTTACGGTGACCGTAAGGCTTGATGAAACAACGCG
GCGAGCTTTGATCAACGACCTTTTGGAAACTTCGGCTTCCCCTGGAGAGAGCGAGATTCTCCGCGCTGTA
GAAGTCACCATTGTTGTGCACGACGACATCATTCCGTGGCGTTATCCAGCTAAGCGCGAACTGCAATTTG
GAGAATGGCAGCGCAATGACATTCTTGCAGGTATCTTCGAGCCAGCCACGATCGACATTGATCTGGCTAT
CTTGCTGACAAAAGCAAGAGAACATAGCGTTGCCTTGGTAGGTCCAGCGGCGGAGGAACTCTTTGATCCG
GTTCCTGAACAGGATCTATTTGAGGCGCTAAATGAAACCTTAACGCTATGGAACTCGCCGCCCGACTGGG
CTGGCGATGAGCGAAATGTAGTGCTTACGTTGTCCCGCATTTGGTACAGCGCAGTAACCGGCAAAATCGC
GCCGAAGGATGTCGCTGCCGACTGGGCAATGGAGCGCCTGCCGGCCCAGTATCAGCCCGTCATACTTGAA
GCTAGACAGGCTTATCTTGGACAAGAAGAAGATCGCTTGGCCTCGCGCGCAGATCAGTTGGAAGAATTTG
TCCACTACGTGAAAGGCGAGATCACCAAGGTAGTCGGCAAATAACCCTCGAGCCACCCATGACCAAAATC
CCTTAACGTGAGTTACGCGTCGTTCCACTGAGCGTCAGACCCCGTAGAAAAGATCAAAGGATCTTCTTGA
GATCCTTTTTTTCTGCGCGTAATCTGCTGCTTGCAAACAAAAAAACCACCGCTACCAGCGGTGGTTTGTT
TGCCGGATCAAGAGCTACCAACTCTTTTTCCGAAGGTAACTGGCTTCAGCAGAGCGCAGATACCAAATAC
TGTTCTTCTAGTGTAGCCGTAGTTAGGCCACCACTTCAAGAACTCTGTAGCACCGCCTACATACCTCGCT
CTGCTAATCCTGTTACCAGTGGCTGCTGCCAGTGGCGATAAGTCGTGTCTTACCGGGTTGGACTCAAGAC
GATAGTTACCGGATAAGGCGCAGCGGTCGGGCTGAACGGGGGGTTCGTGCACACAGCCCAGCTTGGAGCG
AACGACCTACACCGAACTGAGATACCTACAGCGTGAGCTATGAGAAAGCGCCACGCTTCCCGAAGGGAGA
AAGGCGGACAGGTATCCGGTAAGCGGCAGGGTCGGAACAGGAGAGCGCACGAGGGAGCTTCCAGGGGGAA
ACGCCTGGTATCTTTATAGTCCTGTCGGGTTTCGCCACCTCTGACTTGAGCGTCGATTTTTGTGATGCTC
GTCAGGGGGGCGGAGCCTATGGAAAAACGCCAGCAACGCGGCCTTTTTACGGTTCCTGGCCTTTTGCTGG
CCTTTTGCTCACATGTTCTTTCCTGCGTTATCCCCTGATTCTGTGGATAACCGTATTACCGCCTTTGAGT
GAGCTGATACCGCTCGCCGCAGCCGAACGACCGAGCGCAGCGAGTCAGTGAGCGAGGAAGCGGAAGAGCG
CCCAATACGCAAACCGCCTCTCCCCGCGCGTTGGCCGATTCATTAATGCAGCTGGCACGACAGGTTTCCC
GACTGGAAAGCGGGCAGTGAGCGCAACGCAATTAATACGCGTACCGCTAGCCAGGAAGAGTTTGTAGAAA
CGCAAAAAGGCCATCCGTCAGGATGGCCTTCTGCTTAGTTTGATGCCTGGCAGTTTATGGCGGGCGTCCT
GCCCGCCACCCTCCGGGCCGTTGCTTCACAACGTTCAAATCCGCTCCCGGCGGATTTGTCCTACTCAGGA
GAGCGTTCACCGACAAACAACAGATAAAACGAAAGGCCCAGTCTTCCGACTGAGCCTTTCGTTTTATTTG
ATGCCTGGCAGTTCCCTACTCTCGCGTTAACGCTAGCATGGATGTTTTCCCAGTCACGACGTT
Features (pLannotate 1.2.2; 12 found; start..end, strand, type, name):
     33..132     +  protein_bind   attL1: mutant version of attL; recombination site for the Gateway® LR reaction LR Clonase™
    150..1802    +  CDS            Erf: ERF_MOUSE - Experimental evidence at protein level: Swiss-Prot protein existence level 1. Potent transcriptional repressor that binds to the H1 element of the Ets2 promoter. May regulate other genes involved in cellular proliferation (By similarity). Required for extraembryonic ectoderm differentiation, ectoplacental cone cavity closure, and chorioallantoic attachment. May be important for regulating trophoblast stem cell differentiation. From Mus musculus (Mouse).
   1816..1915    -  protein_bind   attL2: mutant version of attL; recombination site for the Gateway® LR reaction LR Clonase™
   1933..1951    -  promoter       T7 promoter: promoter for bacteriophage T7 RNA polymerase
   2141..2164    +  promoter       Pc promoter (fragment): intI1 (promoter lies within the coding sequence); class 1 integron promoter
   2340..2396    +  CDS            GmR (fragment): gentamycin acetyltransferase; aacC1; confers resistance to gentamycin
   2403..3194    +  CDS            SmR: aminoglycoside adenylyltransferase (Murphy, 1985); aadA; confers resistance to spectinomycin and streptomycin
   3287..3875    +  rep_origin     ori: high-copy-number ColE1/pMB1/pBR322/pUC origin of replication
   4058..4150    +  CDS            lacI (fragment): lac repressor; lacI; The lac repressor binds to the lac operator to inhibit transcription in E. coli. This inhibition can be relieved by adding lactose or isopropyl-β-D-thiogalactopyranoside (IPTG).
   4205..4232    -  terminator     rrnB T2 terminator: transcription terminator T2 from the E. coli rrnB gene
   4364..4407    +  terminator     rrnB T1 terminator: Escherichia coli rrnB; transcription terminator T1 from the E. coli rrnB gene
   4454..17      -  CDS            lacZα (fragment) (across the origin): LacZα fragment of β-galactosidase; lacZ fragment
