[The description below was written by a language model from this plasmid's Addgene catalogue record and pLannotate feature annotations shown in this document.]
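Description:
pCR8/GW/TOPO-ERF is a Gateway entry clone built in the Invitrogen pCR8/GW/TOPO backbone, a small TOPO TA cloning vector maintained in E. coli. It carries no eukaryotic promoter or expression elements and serves as a shuttle for moving its insert into destination vectors. Propagation relies on a high-copy ColE1/pUC-type origin, and selection is by spectinomycin through the aadA aminoglycoside adenylyltransferase gene (SmR), which sits downstream of a class 1 integron Pc promoter fragment. The short gentamicin-resistance, lacI and lacZα fragments annotated in the sequence appear to be non-functional backbone remnants. The rrnB T1 and T2 terminators lie upstream of the cloning region, where they limit read-through transcription into the insert.

The payload is the mouse Erf coding sequence, encoding an ETS-family transcriptional repressor described as binding the H1 element of the Ets2 promoter and as being required for extraembryonic ectoderm differentiation and chorioallantoic attachment. The open reading frame was inserted by TOPO cloning between the attL1 and attL2 sites, in the forward orientation relative to attL1. A T7 promoter lies just outside attL2, facing back toward the insert. According to the depositor, the insert includes a Kozak sequence and lacks a stop codon. This design allows an LR Clonase reaction to transfer Erf into attR-containing destination vectors, with translation initiating at its own start site and continuing into a C-terminal tag or fusion partner supplied by the destination vector. The associated publication concerns NKX2-5 mutations and their genomic targets in congenital heart disease, but the record does not state which downstream constructs or assays this entry clone was used for.
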