Addgene plasmid #98626: pCR8/GW/TOPO-ERF
Purpose: Gateway entry TOPO TA cloning vector ERF
Depositing lab: Richard Harvey. Depositing organization: Victor Chang Cardiac Research Institute. Publication: NKX2-5 mutations causative for congenital heart disease retain functionality and are directed to hundreds of targets. Bouveret R, Waardenberg AJ, Schonrock N, Ramialison M, Doan T, de Jong D, Bondue A, Kaur G, Mohamed S, Fonoudi H, Chen CM, Wouters MA, Bhattacharya S, Plachta N, Dunwoodie SL, Chapman G, Blanpain C, Harvey RP. Elife. 2015 Jul 6;4. doi: 10.7554/eLife.06942. PubMed 26146939.
Backbone
  Vector backbone: pCR8/GW/TOPO
  Backbone manufacturer: Invitrogen
  Backbone size w/o insert (bp): 2817
  Vector type: TOPO TA cloning vector
Growth in bacteria
  Bacterial resistance: Spectinomycin, 50 μg/mL
  Growth temperature: 37°C
  Growth strain: NEB Stable
  Copy number: High Copy
Gene/Insert
  Gene/Insert name: ERF
  Species: M. musculus (mouse)
  Entrez Gene: Erf
  Cloning method: TOPO Cloning
Terms and licenses: Academic/Nonprofit Terms; Industry Terms: Not Available to Industry
Depositor comments: Insert contains Kozak sequence and no stop codon
How to cite: pCR8/GW/TOPO-ERF was a gift from Richard Harvey (Addgene plasmid # 98626 ; http://n2t.net/addgene:98626 ; RRID:Addgene_98626)
